>Addgene plasmid #216217 | CROPseq-multi-Puro (pRW1441) | addgene full sequence | sequence record 424957 | Addgene NGS Result
GGGTCTCTCTGGTTAGACCAGATCTGAGCCTGGGAGCTCTCTGGCTAACTAGGGAACCCACTGCTTAAGC
CTCAATAAAGCTTGCCTTGAGTGCTTCAAGTAGTGTGTGCCCGTCTGTTGTGTGACTCTGGTAACTAGAG
ATCCCTCAGACCCTTTTAGTCAGTGTGGAAAATCTCTAGCAGTGGCGCCCGAACAGGGACTTGAAAGCGA
AAGGGAAACCAGAGGAGCTCTCTCGACGCAGGACTCGGCTTGCTGAAGCGCGCACGGCAAGAGGCGAGGG
GCGGCGACTGGTGAGTACGCCAAAAATTTTGACTAGCGGAGGCTAGAAGGAGAGAGATGGGTGCGAGAGC
GTCAGTATTAAGCGGGGGAGAATTAGATCGCGATGGGAAAAAATTCGGTTAAGGCCAGGGGGAAAGAAAA
AATATAAATTAAAACATATAGTATGGGCAAGCAGGGAGCTAGAACGATTCGCAGTTAATCCTGGCCTGTT
AGAAACATCAGAAGGCTGTAGACAAATACTGGGACAGCTACAACCATCCCTTCAGACAGGATCAGAAGAA
CTTAGATCATTATATAATACAGTAGCAACCCTCTATTGTGTGCATCAAAGGATAGAGATAAAAGACACCA
AGGAAGCTTTAGACAAGATAGAGGAAGAGCAAAACAAAAGTAAGACCACCGCACAGCAAGCGGCCGCTGA
TCTTCAGACCTGGAGGAGGAGATATGAGGGACAATTGGAGAAGTGAATTATATAAATATAAAGTAGTAAA
AATTGAACCATTAGGAGTAGCACCCACCAAGGCAAAGAGAAGAGTGGTGCAGAGAGAAAAAAGAGCAGTG
GGAATAGGAGCTTTGTTCCTTGGGTTCTTGGGAGCAGCAGGAAGCACTATGGGCGCAGCGTCAATGACGC
TGACGGTACAGGCCAGACAATTATTGTCTGGTATAGTGCAGCAGCAGAACAATTTGCTGAGGGCTATTGA
GGCGCAACAGCATCTGTTGCAACTCACAGTCTGGGGCATCAAGCAGCTCCAGGCAAGAATCCTGGCTGTG
GAAAGATACCTAAAGGATCAACAGCTCCTGGGGATTTGGGGTTGCTCTGGAAAACTCATTTGCACCACTG
CTGTGCCTTGGAATGCTAGTTGGAGTAATAAATCTCTGGAACAGATTTGGAATCACACGACCTGGATGGA
GTGGGACAGAGAAATTAACAATTACACAAGCTTAATACACTCCTTAATTGAAGAATCGCAAAACCAGCAA
GAAAAGAATGAACAAGAATTATTGGAATTAGATAAATGGGCAAGTTTGTGGAATTGGTTTAACATAACAA
ATTGGCTGTGGTATATAAAATTATTCATAATGATAGTAGGAGGCTTGGTAGGTTTAAGAATAGTTTTTGC
TGTACTTTCTATAGTGAATAGAGTTAGGCAGGGATATTCACCATTATCGTTTCAGAATCTTGAGACAAAT
GGCAGTATTCATCCACAATTTTAAAAGAAAAGGGGGGATTGGGGGGTACAGTGCAGGGGAAAGAATAGTA
GACATAATAGCAACAGACATACAAACTAAAGAATTACAAAAACAAATTACAAAAATTCAAAATTTTCGGG
TTTATTACAGGGACAGCAGAGATCCACTTTGGCGCCGGCTCGAGGGGGCCCGGGTGCAAAGATGGATAAA
GTTTTAAACAGAGAGGAATCTTTGCAGCTAATGGACCTTCTAGGTCTTGAAAGGAGTGGGAATTGGCTCC
GGTGCCCGTCAGTGGGCAGAGCGCACATCGCCCACAGTCCCCGAGAAGTTGGGGGGAGGGGTCGGCAATT
GATCCGGTGCCTAGAGAAGGTGGCGCGGGGTAAACTGGGAAAGTGATGTCGTGTACTGGCTCCGCCTTTT
TCCCGAGGGTGGGGGAGAACCGTATATAAGTGCAGTAGTCGCCGTGAACGTTCTTTTTCGCAACGGGTTT
GCCGCCAGAACACAGGTAAGTGCCGTGTGTGGTTCCCGCGGGCCTGGCCTCTTTACGGGTTATGGCCCTT
GCGTGCCTTGAATTACTTCCACCTGGCTGCAGTACGTGATTCTTGATCCCGAGCTTCGGGTTGGAAGTGG
GTGGGAGAGTTCGAGGCCTTGCGCTTAAGGAGCCCCTTCGCCTCGTGCTTGAGTTGAGGCCTGGCCTGGG
CGCTGGGGCCGCCGCGTGCGAATCTGGTGGCACCTTCGCGCCTGTCTCGCTGCTTTCGATAAGTCTCTAG
CCATTTAAAATTTTTGATGACCTGCTGCGACGCTTTTTTTCTGGCAAGATAGTCTTGTAAATGCGGGCCA
AGATCTGCACACTGGTATTTCGGTTTTTGGGGCCGCGGGCGGCGACGGGGCCCGTGCGTCCCAGCGCACA
TGTTCGGCGAGGCGGGGCCTGCGAGCGCGGCCACCGAGAATCGGACGGGGGTAGTCTCAAGCTGGCCGGC
CTGCTCTGGTGCCTGGCCTCGCGCCGCCGTGTATCGCCCCGCCCTGGGCGGCAAGGCTGGCCCGGTCGGC
ACCAGTTGCGTGAGCGGAAAGATGGCCGCTTCCCGGCCCTGCTGCAGGGAGCTCAAAATGGAGGACGCGG
CGCTCGGGAGAGCGGGCGGGTGAGTCACCCACACAAAGGAAAAGGGCCTTTCCGTCCTCAGCCGTCGCTT
CATGTGACTCCACGGAGTACCGGGCGCCGTCCAGGCACCTCGATTAGTTCTCGAGCTTTTGGAGTACGTC
GTCTTTAGGTTGGGGGGAGGGGTTTTATGCGATGGAGTTTCCCCACACTGAGTGGGTGGAGACTGAAGTT
AGGCCAGCTTGGCACTTGATGTAATTCTCCTTGGAATTTGCCCTTTTTGAGTTTGGATCTTGGTTCATTC
TCAAGCCTCAGACAGTGGTTCAAAGTTTTTTTCTTCCATTTCAGGTGTCGTGACGTACGGCCACCATGAC
CGAGTACAAGCCCACGGTGCGCCTCGCCACCCGCGACGACGTCCCCAGGGCCGTACGCACCCTCGCCGCC
GCGTTCGCCGACTACCCCGCCACGCGCCACACCGTCGATCCGGACCGCCACATCGAGCGGGTCACCGAGC
TGCAAGAACTCTTCCTCACGCGCGTCGGGCTCGACATCGGCAAGGTGTGGGTCGCGGACGACGGCGCCGC
CGTGGCGGTCTGGACCACGCCGGAGAGCGTCGAAGCGGGGGCGGTGTTCGCCGAGATCGGCCCGCGCATG
GCCGAGTTGAGCGGTTCCCGGCTGGCCGCGCAGCAACAGATGGAAGGCCTCCTGGCGCCGCACCGGCCCA
AGGAGCCCGCGTGGTTCCTGGCCACCGTCGGAGTCTCGCCCGACCACCAGGGCAAGGGTCTGGGCAGCGC
CGTCGTGCTCCCCGGAGTGGAGGCGGCCGAGCGCGCCGGGGTGCCCGCCTTCCTGGAGACCTCCGCGCCC
CGCAACCTCCCCTTCTACGAGCGGCTCGGCTTCACCGTCACCGCCGACGTCGAGGTGCCCGAAGGACCGC
GCACCTGGTGCATGACCCGCAAGCCCGGTGCCTGAACGCGTTAAGTCGACAATCAACCTCTGGATTACAA
AATTTGTGAAAGATTGACTGGTATTCTTAACTATGTTGCTCCTTTTACGCTATGTGGATACGCTGCTTTA
ATGCCTTTGTATCATGCTATTGCTTCCCGTATGGCTTTCATTTTCTCCTCCTTGTATAAATCCTGGTTGC
TGTCTCTTTATGAGGAGTTGTGGCCCGTTGTCAGGCAACGTGGCGTGGTGTGCACTGTGTTTGCTGACGC
AACCCCCACTGGTTGGGGCATTGCCACCACCTGTCAGCTCCTTTCCGGGACTTTCGCTTTCCCCCTCCCT
ATTGCCACGGCGGAACTCATCGCCGCCTGCCTTGCCCGCTGCTGGACAGGGGCTCGGCTGTTGGGCACTG
ACAATTCCGTGGTGTTGTCGGGGAAATCATCGTCCTTTCCTTGGCTGCTCGCCTGTGTTGCCACCTGGAT
TCTGCGCGGGACGTCCTTCTGCTACGTCCCTTCGGCCCTCAATCCAGCGGACCTTCCTTCCCGCGGCCTG
CTGCCGGCTCTGCGGCCTCTTCCGCGTGTTCGCCTTCGCCCTCAGACGAGTCGGATCTCCCTTTGGGCCG
CCTCCCCGCGTCGACTTTAAGACCAATGACTTACAAGGCAGCTGTAGATCTTAGCCACTTTTTAAAAGAA
AAGGGGGGACTGGAAGGGCTAATTCACTCCCAACGAAGAGAAGATTTCACCATTATCGTTTCAGACCCAC
CTCCCAACCCCGAGGGGACCCAGAAAAAAAGCACCGACTCGGTGCCACTTTTTCAAGTTGATAACGGACT
AGCCTTATTTCAACTTGCTATGCTGTTAGAGACGTACAAAAAAGAGCAAGAAGCTAAAAAAGATTTAAAA
ATTATTTTTAGCGCAGTTAATGGAACAGGAACTAAATTTACCCCAAAAATATTACGTGAATCAGGATATA
ACGTTATTGAGGTTGAAGAGCATGCATTTGAAGATGAAACATTTAAAAATGTTGTAAATCCAAATCCAGA
ATTTGATCCTGCATGAAAAATACCGCTTGAATATGGTATTAAACATGATGCAGATATTATTATTATGAAT
GACCCAGATGCTGACAGATTTGGAATGGCAATAAAACATGATGGTCATTTTGTAAGATTAGATGGAAATC
AAACAGGACCAATTTTAATTGATTGAAAATTATCAAATCTAAAACGCTTAAATAGCATTCCAAAAAATCC
GGCTCTATATTCAAGTTTTGTAACAAGTGATTTGGGTGATAGAATCGCTCATGAAAAATATGGAGTTAAT
ATTGTAAAAACTTTAACTGGATTTAAATGAATGGGTAGAGAAATTGCTAAAGAAGAAGATAACGGATTAA
ATTTTGTTTTTGCTTATGAAGAAAGTTATGGATATGTAATTGATGACTCAGCTAGAGATAAAGATGGAAT
ACAAGCTTCTATATTAATAGCAGAGGCTGCTTGATTTTATAAAAAACAAAATAAAACATTAGTAGACTAT
TTAGAAGATTTATTTAAAGAAATGGGTGCATATTACACTTTCACTTTAAACTTGAATTTTAAACCAGAAG
AAAAGAAATTAAAAATTGAACCATTAATGAAATCATTGAGAGCAACACCCTTAACTCAAATTGCTGGACT
TAAAGTTGTTAATGTTGAAGACTACATCGATGGAATGTATAATATGCCAGGACAAGACTTACTAAAATTT
TATTTAGAAGATAAGTCATGATTTGCTGTTCGCCCAAGTGGAACTGAACCTAAACTAAAAATTTATTTTA
TAGGTGTTGGTGAATCTGTTCAAAACGCTAAAGTTAAAGTAGACGAAATTATTAAAGAATTAAAATTAAA
AATGAATATATAGGAGAAAAAATGAAACTAAACAAATATATAGATCACACATTATTAAAACAAGATGCTA
CGAAAGCTGAAATTAAACAATTATGTGATGAAGCAATTGAATTTGATTTTGCAACAGTTTGTGTTAATTC
ATATTGAACAAGCTATTGTAAAGAATTATTAAAAGGCACAAATGTAGGAATAACAAATGTTGTAGGTTTT
CCTCTAGGTGCATGCACAACAGCTACAAAAGCATTCGAAGTTTCTGAAGCAATTAAAGATGGTGCAACAG
AAATTGATATGGTATTAAATATTGGTGCATTAAAAGACAAAAATTATGAATTAGTTTTAGAAGACATGAA
AGCTGTAAAAAAAGCAGCTGGATCACATGTTGTTAAATGTATTATGGAAAATTGTTTATTAACAAAAGAA
GAAATCATGAAAGCTTGTGAAATAGCTGTTGAAGCTGGATTAGAATTTGTTAAAACATCAACAGGATTTT
CAAAATCAGGTGCAACATTTGAAGATGTTAAACTAATGAAGTCAGTTGTTAAAGACAATGCTTTAGTTAA
AGCAGCTGGTGGAGTTAGAACATTTGAAGATGCTCAAAAAATGATTGAAGCAGGAGCTGACCGCTTAGGA
ACAAGTGGTGGAGTAGCTATTATTAAAGGTGAAGAAAACAACGCGAGTTACTAAAACTAGCGTTTTTTTA
TTTTGCTCATTTTTATTAAAAGTTTGCAAAAAGGAACATAAAAATTCTAATTATTGATACTAAAGTTATT
AAAAAGAAGATTTTGGTTGATTTTATAAAGGTCATAGAATATAATATTTTAGCATGTGTATTTTGTGTGC
TCATTTACAACCGTCTCTGCATTGGCCGGGAATCGAACCCGGGCCTCCCGCGTGGCAGGCGAGAATTCTA
CCACTGAACCACCAATGCCGGTGTTTCGTCCTTTCCACAAGATATATAAAGCCAAGAAATCGAAATACTT
TCAAGTTACGGTAAGCATATGATAGTCCATTTTAAAACATAATTTTAAAACTGCAAACTACCCAAGAAAT
TATTACTTTCTACGTCACGTATTTTGTACTAATATCTTTGTGTTTACAGTCAAATTAATTCTAATTATCT
CTCTAACAGCCTTGTATCGTATATGCAAATATGAAGGAATCATGGGAAATAGGCCCTCAAGCTTGGCGTA
ACTAGATCTTGAGACACTGCTTTTTGCTTGTACTGGGTCTCTCTGGTTAGACCAGATCTGAGCCTGGGAG
CTCTCTGGCTAACTAGGGAACCCACTGCTTAAGCCTCAATAAAGCTTGCCTTGAGTGCTTCAAGTAGTGT
GTGCCCGTCTGTTGTGTGACTCTGGTAACTAGAGATCCCTCAGACCCTTTTAGTCAGTGTGGAAAATCTC
TAGCAGTACGTATAGTAGTTCATGTCATCTTATTATTCAGTATTTATAACTTGCAAAGAAATGAATATCA
GAGAGTGAGAGGAACTTGTTTATTGCAGCTTATAATGGTTACAAATAAAGCAATAGCATCACAAATTTCA
CAAATAAAGCATTTTTTTCACTGCATTCTAGTTGTGGTTTGTCCAAACTCATCAATGTATCTTATCATGT
CTGGCTCTAGCTATCCCGCCCCTAACTCCGCCCATCCCGCCCCTAACTCCGCCCAGTTCCGCCCATTCTC
CGCCCCATGGCTGACTAATTTTTTTTATTTATGCAGAGGCCGAGGCCGCCTCGGCCTCTGAGCTATTCCA
GAAGTAGTGAGGAGGCTTTTTTGGAGGCCTAGGGACGTACCCAATTCGCCCTATAGTGAGTCGTATTACG
CGCGCTCACTGGCCGTCGTTTTACAACGTCGTGACTGGGAAAACCCTGGCGTTACCCAACTTAATCGCCT
TGCAGCACATCCCCCTTTCGCCAGCTGGCGTAATAGCGAAGAGGCCCGCACCGATCGCCCTTCCCAACAG
TTGCGCAGCCTGAATGGCGAATGGG
[124 nt withheld, positions 7376-7499]
C
[91 nt withheld, positions 7501-7591]
A
[49 nt withheld, positions 7593-7641]
CCTTTGACGTTGGAGTCCACGTTCTTT
[37 nt withheld, positions 7669-7705]
ACCCTATCTCGGTCTATTCTTTTGATTTATAAGGGATTTTGCCGATTTCGGCCTATTGGTTAAAAAATGA
GCTGATTTAACAAAAATTTAACGCGAATTTTAACAAAATATTAACGCTTACAATTTAGGTGGCACTTTTC
GGGGAAATGTGCGCGGAACCCCTATTTGTTTATTTTTCTAAATACATTCAAATATGTATCCGCTCATGAG
ACAATAACCCTGATAAATGCTTCAATAATATTGAAAAAGGAAGAGTATGAGTATTCAACATTTCCGTGTC
GCCCTTATTCCCTTTTTTGCGGCATTTTGCCTTCCTGTTTTTGCTCACCCAGAAACGCTGGTGAAAGTAA
AAGATGCTGAAGATCAGTTGGGTGCACGAGTGGGTTACATCGAACTGGATCTCAACAGCGGTAAGATCCT
TGAGAGTTTTCGCCCCGAAGAACGTTTTCCAATGATGAGCACTTTTAAAGTTCTGCTATGTGGCGCGGTA
TTATCCCGTATTGACGCCGGGCAAGAGCAACTCGGTCGCCGCATACACTATTCTCAGAATGACTTGGTTG
AGTACTCACCAGTCACAGAAAAGCATCTTACGGATGGCATGACAGTAAGAGAATTATGCAGTGCTGCCAT
AACCATGAGTGATAACACTGCGGCCAACTTACTTCTGACAACGATCGGAGGACCGAAGGAGCTAACCGCT
TTTTTGCACAACATGGGGGATCATGTAACTCGCCTTGATCGTTGGGAACCGGAGCTGAATGAAGCCATAC
CAAACGACGAGCGTGACACCACGATGCCTGTAGCAATGGCAACAACGTTGCGCAAACTATTAACTGGCGA
ACTACTTACTCTAGCTTCCCGGCAACAATTAATAGACTGGATGGAGGCGGATAAAGTTGCAGGACCACTT
CTGCGCTCGGCCCTTCCGGCTGGCTGGTTTATTGCTGATAAATCTGGAGCCGGTGAGCGTGGGTCTCGCG
GTATCATTGCAGCACTGGGGCCAGATGGTAAGCCCTCCCGTATCGTAGTTATCTACACGACGGGGAGTCA
GGCAACTATGGATGAACGAAATAGACAGATCGCTGAGATAGGTGCCTCACTGATTAAGCATTGGTAACTG
TCAGACCAAGTTTACTCATATATACTTTAGATTGATTTAAAACTTCATTTTTAATTTAAAAGGATCTAGG
TGAAGATCCTTTTTGATAATCTCATGACCAAAATCCCTTAACGTGAGTTTTCGTTCCACTGAGCGTCAGA
CCCCGTAGAAAAGATCAAAGGATCTTCTTGAGATCCTTTTTTTCTGCGCGTAATCTGCTGCTTGCAAACA
AAAAAACCACCGCTACCAGCGGTGGTTTGTTTGCCGGATCAAGAGCTACCAACTCTTTTTCCGAAGGTAA
CTGGCTTCAGCAGAGCGCAGATACCAAATACTGTTCTTCTAGTGTAGCCGTAGTTAGGCCACCACTTCAA
GAACTCTGTAGCACCGCCTACATACCTCGCTCTGCTAATCCTGTTACCAGTGGCTGCTGCCAGTGGCGAT
AAGTCGTGTCTTACCGGGTTGGACTCAAGACGATAGTTACCGGATAAGGCGCAGCGGTCGGGCTGAACGG
GGGGTTCGTGCACACAGCCCAGCTTGGAGCGAACGACCTACACCGAACTGAGATACCTACAGCGTGAGCT
ATGAGAAAGCGCCACGCTTCCCGAAGGGAGAAAGGCGGACAGGTATCCGGTAAGCGGCAGGGTCGGAACA
GGAGAGCGCACGAGGGAGCTTCCAGGGGGAAACGCCTGGTATCTTTATAGTCCTGTCGGGTTTCGCCACC
TCTGACTTGAGCGTCGATTTTTGTGATGCTCGTCAGGGGGGCGGAGCCTATGGAAAAACGCCAGCAACGC
GGCCTTTTTACGGTTCCTGGCCTTTTGCTGGCCTTTTGCTCACATGTTCTTTCCTGCGTTATCCCCTGAT
TCTGTGGATAACCGTATTACCGCCTTTGAGTGAGCTGATACCGCTCGCCGCAGCCGAACGACCGAGCGCA
GCGAGTCAGTGAGCGAGGAAGCGGAAGAGCGCCCAATACGCAAACCGCCTCTCCCCGCGCGTTGGCCGAT
TCATTAATGCAGCTGGCACGACAGGTTTCCCGACTGGAAAGCGGGCAGTGAGCGCAACGCAATTAATGTG
AGTTAGCTCACTCATTAGGCACCCCAGGCTTTACACTTTATGCTTCCGGCTCGTATGTTGTGTGGAATTG
TGAGCGGATAACAATTTCACACAGGAAACAGCTATGACCATGATTACGCCAAGCGCGCAATTAACCCTCA
CTAAAGGGAACAAAAGCTGGAGCTGCAAGCTTAAGACATTGATTATTGACTAGTTATTAATAGTAATCAA
TTACGGGGTCATTAGTTCATAGCCCATATATGGAGTTCCGCGTTACATAACTTACGGTAAATGGCCCGCC
TGGCTGACCGCCCAACGACCCCCGCCCATTGACGTCAATAATGACGTATGTTCCCATAGTAACGCCAATA
GGGACTTTCCATTGACGTCAATGGGTGGAGTATTTACGGTAAACTGCCCACTTGGCAGTACATCAAGTGT
ATCATATGCCAAGTACGCCCCCTATTGACGTCAATGACGGTAAATGGCCCGCCTGGCATTATGCCCAGTA
CATGACCTTATGGGACTTTCCTACTTGGCAGTACATCTACGTATTAGTCATCGCTATTACCATGGTGATG
CGGTTTTGGCAGTACATCAATGGGCGTGGATAGCGGTTTGACTCACGGGGATTTCCAAGTCTCCACCCCA
TTGACGTCAATGGGAGTTTGTTTTGGCACCAAAATCAACGGGACTTTCCAAAATGTCGTAACAACTCCGC
CCCATTGACGCAAATGGGCGGTAGGCGTGTACGGTGGGAGGTCTATATAAGCAGCGCGTTTTGCCTGTAC
T
Features (pLannotate 1.2.2; 32 found; start..end, strand, type, name):
      1..181     +  LTR            5' LTR (truncated): truncated 5' long terminal repeat (LTR) from HIV-1
    228..353     +  misc_feature   HIV-1 Ψ: packaging signal of human immunodeficiency virus type 1
    337..700     +  CDS            HIV-1 gag (fragment): gag protein from human immunodeficiency virus 1; gag
    846..1079    +  misc_feature   RRE: The Rev response element (RRE) of HIV-1 allows for Rev-dependent mRNA export from the nucleus to the cytoplasm.
   1489..1606    +  misc_feature   cPPT/CTS: central polypurine tract and central termination sequence of HIV-1
   1672..1738    +  CDS            small t antigen (fragment): SV40 (simian virus 40) small t antigen
   1764..1975    +  promoter       EF-1α core promoter: core promoter for human elongation factor EF-1α
   1976..2914    +  intron         EF-1α intron A: intron upstream of the start codon of human EF-1α
   2936..3535    +  CDS            PuroR (fragment): puromycin N-acetyltransferase; pac from Streptomyces; confers resistance to puromycin
   3551..4139    +  misc_feature   WPRE: woodchuck hepatitis virus posttranscriptional regulatory element
   4135..4245    +  CDS            nef (fragment): NEF_HV1LA - Experimental evidence at protein level: Swiss-Prot protein existence level 1. Extracellular Nef protein targets CD4(+) T-lymphocytes for apoptosis by interacting with CXCR4 surface receptors. From Human immunodeficiency virus type 1 group M subtype B (isolate Lai) (HIV-1).
   4265..4291    +  CDS            Rev (fragment): human immunodeficiency virus 1 (HIV-1) Rev protein; rev; enhances nuclear export of unspliced and incompletely spliced viral mRNAs
   4301..4367    -  misc_RNA       tracrRNA (fragment): trans-activating CRISPR RNA for the Streptococcus pyogenes CRISPR/Cas9 system
   5412..6071    +  CDS            deoC1: DEOC1_STAAN - Also known as dra. Experimental evidence at protein level: Swiss-Prot protein existence level 1. Catalyzes a reversible aldol reaction between acetaldehyde and D-glyceraldehyde 3-phosphate to generate 2-deoxy-D-ribose 5- phosphate. From Staphylococcus aureus (strain N315).
   6247..6317    -  ncRNA          tRNA: Accession: RF00005 - tRNA
   6328..6568    -  promoter       U6 promoter: RNA polymerase III promoter for human U6 snRNA
   6615..6795    +  LTR            5' LTR (truncated): truncated 5' long terminal repeat (LTR) from HIV-1
   6873..6994    +  polyA_signal   SV40 poly(A) signal: SV40 polyadenylation signal
   7034..7169    +  rep_origin     SV40 ori: SV40 origin of replication
   7190..7208    -  promoter       T7 promoter: promoter for bacteriophage T7 RNA polymerase
   7216..7371    +  CDS            lacZα (fragment): LacZα fragment of β-galactosidase; lacZ fragment
   7376..7804    +  rep_origin     f1 ori (sequence partly withheld): f1 bacteriophage origin of replication; arrow indicates direction of (+) strand synthesis
   7857..7961    +  promoter       AmpR promoter: bla
   7962..8822    +  CDS            AmpR: β-lactamase; bla; confers resistance to ampicillin, carbenicillin, and related antibiotics
   8993..9581    +  rep_origin     ori: high-copy-number ColE1/pMB1/pBR322/pUC origin of replication
   9764..9856    +  CDS            lacI (fragment): lac repressor; lacI; The lac repressor binds to the lac operator to inhibit transcription in E. coli. This inhibition can be relieved by adding lactose or isopropyl-β-D-thiogalactopyranoside (IPTG).
   9869..9890    +  protein_bind   CAP binding site: CAP binding activates transcription in the presence of cAMP. E. coli catabolite activator protein
   9905..9935    +  promoter       lac promoter: promoter for the E. coli lac operon
   9939..9961    +  protein_bind   lac operator (fragment): The lac repressor binds to the lac operator to inhibit transcription in E. coli. This inhibition can be relieved by adding lactose or isopropyl-β-D-thiogalactopyranoside (IPTG). lac repressor encoded by lacI
  10004..10022   +  promoter       T3 promoter: promoter for bacteriophage T3 RNA polymerase
  10050..10429   +  enhancer       CMV enhancer: human cytomegalovirus immediate early enhancer
  10430..10629   +  promoter       CMV promoter: human cytomegalovirus (CMV) immediate early promoter
