[The description below was written by a language model from this plasmid's Addgene catalogue record and pLannotate feature annotations shown in this document.]
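Description:
CROPseq-multi-Puro (pRW1441) is an empty lentiviral entry vector for cloning one or more Cas9 sgRNAs into the CROPseq-multi architecture. It derives from CROPseq-puro-v2, and the recorded backbone change is replacement of the lentiviral promoter with CMV. Consistent with this, the feature table places a CMV enhancer/promoter directly upstream of the truncated HIV-1 5' LTR, where it would drive transcription of the viral genome in packaging cells. The transfer-vector elements follow: the Ψ packaging signal with a gag fragment, RRE for Rev-dependent export, and cPPT/CTS. In bacteria the 10.6 kb plasmid is maintained through a high-copy ColE1/pUC origin and ampicillin resistance. An f1 ori, SV40 ori and SV40 poly(A) signal are also present in the backbone.

Within the provirus, an EF-1α core promoter with its intron A drives puromycin N-acetyltransferase, followed by WPRE, allowing puromycin selection of transduced mammalian cells. The guide cassette lies downstream of WPRE, just before the 3' LTR, and is in reverse orientation. It comprises a human U6 Pol III promoter, a tRNA and an S. pyogenes tracrRNA scaffold fragment. A tRNA placed between guides is a standard way to release several sgRNAs from one transcript. Between the tRNA and the scaffold is a roughly 2 kb region that includes a match to a bacterial deoC1 gene. This is presumably a stuffer replaced during restriction-enzyme cloning of guides, although the record does not say so.

As in other CROPseq designs, placing the cassette next to the 3' LTR would be expected to duplicate it on integration and to include the guide sequences in the polyadenylated puromycin transcript. The associated publication's title describes the system as serving multiplexed perturbation and decoding in pooled CRISPR screens.
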