Addgene plasmid #216217: CROPseq-multi-Puro (pRW1441)
Purpose: (Empty Backbone) Entry vector to clone sgRNA(s) into the CROPseq-multi construct with Puromycin resistance
Depositing lab: Paul Blainey. Depositing organization: Broad Institute. Publication: CROPseq-multi: a versatile solution for multiplexed perturbation and decoding in pooled CRISPR screens. Walton RT, Qin Y, Blainey PC. bioRxiv [Preprint]. 2024 Mar 17:2024.03.17.585235. doi: 10.1101/2024.03.17.585235. PubMed 38558968.
Backbone
  Vector backbone: CROPseq-puro-v2 (Plasmid #127458)
  Backbone size (bp): 10646
  Modifications to backbone: Lenti promoter changed to CMV
  Vector type: Mammalian Expression, Lentiviral, CRISPR
  Selectable markers: Puromycin
Growth in bacteria
  Bacterial resistance: Ampicillin, 100 μg/mL
  Growth temperature: 30°C
  Growth strain: NEB Stable
  Copy number: High Copy
Gene/Insert
  Cloning method: Restriction Enzyme
  Sequencing primers: 5′ GGGCTAATTCACTCCCAACGAAG
Terms and licenses: Academic/Nonprofit Terms; Industry Terms: Not Available to Industry
Depositor comments: Please visit https://www.biorxiv.org/content/10.1101/2024.03.17.585235v1 for bioRxiv preprint.
How to cite: CROPseq-multi-Puro (pRW1441) was a gift from Paul Blainey (Addgene plasmid # 216217 ; http://n2t.net/addgene:216217 ; RRID:Addgene_216217)
